>Addgene plasmid #103149 | LSB-hsa-let-7c-5p | depositor full sequence | sequence record 195347 | Full Sequence
AATTGAGGGGATAACGCAGGAAAGAACATGTGAGCAAAAGGCCAGCAAAAGGCCAGGAACCGTAAAAAGG
CCGCGTTGCTGGCGTTTTTCCATAGGCTCCGCCCCCCTGACGAGCATCACAAAAATCGACGCTCAAGTCA
GAGGTGGCGAAACCCGACAGGACTATAAAGATACCAGGCGTTTCCCCCTGGAAGCTCCCTCGTGCGCTCT
CCTGTTCCGACCCTGCCGCTTACCGGATACCTGTCCGCCTTTCTCCCTTCGGGAAGCGTGGCGCTTTCTC
ATAGCTCACGCTGTAGGTATCTCAGTTCGGTGTAGGTCGTTCGCTCCAAGCTGGGCTGTGTGCACGAACC
CCCCGTTCAGCCCGACCGCTGCGCCTTATCCGGTAACTATCGTCTTGAGTCCAACCCGGTAAGACACGAC
TTATCGCCACTGGCAGCAGCCACTGGTAACAGGATTAGCAGAGCGAGGTATGTAGGCGGTGCTACAGAGT
TCTTGAAGTGGTGGCCTAACTACGGCTACACTAGAAGAACAGTATTTGGTATCTGCGCTCTGCTGAAGCC
AGTTACCTTCGGAAAAAGAGTTGGTAGCTCTTGATCCGGCAAACAAACCACCGCTGGTAGCGGTGGTTTT
TTTGTTTGCAAGCAGCAGATTACGCGCAGAAAAAAAGGATCTCAAGAAGATCCTTTGATCTTTTCTACGG
GGTCTGACGCTCAGTGGAACGAAAACTCACGTTAAGGGATTTTGGTCATGAGATTATCAAAAAGGATCTT
CACCTAGATCCTTTTAAATTAAAAATGAAGTTTTAAATCAATCTAAAGTATATATGAGTAAACTTGGTCT
GACAGTTACCAATGCTTAATCAGTGAGGCACCTATCTCAGCGATCTGTCTATTTCGTTCATCCATAGTTG
CCTGACTCCCCGTCGTGTAGATAACTACGATACGGGAGGGCTTACCATCTGGCCCCAGTGCTGCAATGAT
ACCGCGAGAACCACGCTCACCGGCTCCAGATTTATCAGCAATAAACCAGCCAGCCGGAAGGGCCGAGCGC
AGAAGTGGTCCTGCAACTTTATCCGCCTCCATCCAGTCTATTAATTGTTGCCGGGAAGCTAGAGTAAGTA
GTTCGCCAGTTAATAGTTTGCGCAACGTTGTTGCCATTGCTACAGGCATCGTGGTGTCACGCTCGTCGTT
TGGTATGGCTTCATTCAGCTCCGGTTCCCAACGATCAAGGCGAGTTACATGATCCCCCATGTTGTGCAAA
AAAGCGGTTAGCTCCTTCGGTCCTCCGATCGTTGTCAGAAGTAAGTTGGCCGCAGTGTTATCACTCATGG
TTATGGCAGCACTGCATAATTCTCTTACTGTCATGCCATCCGTAAGATGCTTTTCTGTGACTGGTGAGTA
CTCAACCAAGTCATTCTGAGAATAGTGTATGCGGCGACCGAGTTGCTCTTGCCCGGCGTCAATACGGGAT
AATACCGCGCCACATAGCAGAACTTTAAAAGTGCTCATCATTGGAAAACGTTCTTCGGGGCGAAAACTCT
CAAGGATCTTACCGCTGTTGAGATCCAGTTCGATGTAACCCACTCGTGCACCCAACTGATCTTCAGCATC
TTTTACTTTCACCAGCGTTTCTGGGTGAGCAAAAACAGGAAGGCAAAATGCCGCAAAAAAGGGAATAAGG
GCGACACGGAAATGTTGAATACTCATACTCTTCCTTTTTCAATATTATTGAAGCATTTATCAGGGTTATT
GTCTCATGAGCGGATACATATTTGAATGTAGCTCCGAATTTCTCGAGGGCTTGTCGACGACGGCGGTCTC
CGTCGTCAGGATCATGAATTCGACCCGCCTGCCACCATGACCGAGTACAAGCCCACGGTGCGCCTCGCCA
CCCGCGACGACGTCCCCCGGGCCGTACGCACCCTCGCCGCCGCGTTCGCCGACTACCCCGCCACGCGCCA
CACCGTCGACCCGGACCGCCACATCGAGCGGGTCACCGAGCTGCAAGAACTCTTCCTCACGCGCGTCGGG
CTCGACATCGGCAAGGTGTGGGTCGCGGACGACGGCGCCGCGGTGGCGGTCTGGACCACGCCGGAGAGCG
TCGAAGCGGGGGCGGTGTTCGCCGAGATCGGCCCGCGCATGGCCGAGTTGAGCGGTTCCCGGCTGGCCGC
GCAGCAACAGATGGAAGGCCTCCTGGCGCCGCACCGGCCCAAGGAGCCCGCGTGGTTCCTGGCCACCGTC
GGCGTCTCGCCCGACCACCAGGGCAAGGGTCTGGGCAGCGCCGTCGTGCTCCCCGGAGTGGAGGCGGCCG
AGCGCGCCGGGGTGCCCGCCTTCCTGGAGACATCCGCGCCCCGCAACCTCCCCTTCTACGAGCGGCTCGG
CTTCACCGTCACCGCCGACGTCGAGGTGCCCGAAGGACCGCGCACCTGGTGCATGACCCGCAAGCCCGGT
GCCTGATACGCGTGAATTCACTCCTCAGGTGCAGGCTGCCTATCAGAAGGTGGTGGCTGGTGTGGCCAAT
GCCCTGGCTCACAAATACCACTGAGATCTTTTTCCCTCTGCCAAAAATTATGGGGACATCATGAAGCCCC
TTGAGCATCTGACTTCTGGCTAATAAAGGAAATTTATTTTCATTGCAATAGTGTGTTGGAATTTTTTGTG
TCTCTCACTCGGAAGGACATATGGGAGGGCAAATCATTTAAAACATCAGAATGAGTATTTGGTTTAGAGT
TTGGCAACATATGCCCATATGCTGGCTGCCATGAACAAAGGTTGGCTATAAAGAGGTCATCAGTATATGA
AACAGCCCCCTGCTGTCCATTCCTTATTCCATAGAAAAGCCTTGACTTGAGGTTAGATTTTTTTTATATT
TTGTTTTGTGTTATTTTTTTCTTTAACATCCCTAAAATTTTCCTTACATGTTTTACTAGCCAGATTTTTC
CTCCTCTCCTGACTACTCCCAGTCATAGCTGTCCCTCTTCTCTTATGGAGATCCCTCGACCTGCAGCCCA
AGCTTGAATTCTCTAGAATTACCCTGTTATCCCTATGCTTGGTTTACCGAGCTCTTATTGGTTTTCAAAC
TTCATTGACTGTGCCCAACGCGCCTGGGAGCTCACGGGGACAGCCCCCCCCCAAAGCCCCCAGGGATGTA
ATTACGTCCCTCCCCCGCTAGGGGGCAGCAGCGAGCCGCCCGGGGCTCCGCTCCGGTCCGGCGCTCCCCC
CGCATCCCCGAGCCGGCAGCGTGCGGGGACAGCCCGGGCACGGGGAAGGTGGCACGGGATCGCTTTCCTC
TGAACGCTTCTCGCTGCTCTTTGAGCCTGCAGACACCTGGGGGGATACGGGGAAAAAGCTAGGCTGAAAG
ACCGGTTCTTAGAATGACACGCGCCTGGGAGCTCACGGGGACAGCCCCCCCCCAAAGCCCCCAGGGATGT
AATTACGTCCCTCCCCCGCTAGGGGGCAGCAGCGAGCCGCCCGGGGCTCCGCTCCGGTCCGGCGCTCCCC
CCGCATCCCCGAGCCGGCAGCGTGCGGGGACAGCCCGGGCACGGGGAAGGTGGCACGGGATCGCTTTCCT
CTGAACGCTTCTCGCTGCTCTTTGAGCCTGCAGACACCTGGGGGGATACGGGGAAAAAGCTAACTTCTGA
GACGACAACTTTGTATAGAAAAGTTGGCTCCGAATTCGCCCTTGACAGCAGAGATCCAGTTTGGTTAATT
AATTGGCTCCGGTGCCCGTCAGTGGGCAGAGCGCACATCGCCCACAGTCCCCGAGAAGTTGTGGGGAGGG
GTCGGCAATTGAACCGGTGCCTAGAGAAGGTGGCGCGGGGTAAACTGGGAAAGTGATGTCGTGTACTGGC
TCCGCCTTTTTCCCGAGGGTGGGGGAGAACCGTATATAAGTGCAGTAGTCGCCGTGAACGTTCTTTTTCG
CAACGGGTTTGCCGCCAGAACACAGGTAAGTGCCGTGTGTGGTTCCCGCGGGCCTGGCCTCTTTACGGGT
TATGGCCCTTGCGTGCCTTGAATTACTTCCACCTGGCTGCAGTACGTGATTCTTGATCCCGAGCTTCGGG
TTGGAAGTGGGTGGGAGAGTTCGAGGCCTTGCGCTTAAGGAGCCCCTTCGCCTCGTGCTTGAGTTGAGGC
CTGGCCTGGGCGCTGGGGCCGCCGCGTGCGAATCTGGTGGCACCTTCGCGCCTGTCTCGCTGCTTTCGAT
AAGTCTCTAGCCATTTAAAATTTTTGATGACCTGCTGCGACGCTTTTTTTCTGGCAAGATAGTCTTGTAA
ATGCGGGCCAAGATCTGCACACTGGTATTTCGGTTTTTGGGGCCGCGGGCGGCGACGGGGCCCGTGCGTC
CCAGCGCACATGTTCGGCGAGGCGGGGCCTGCGAGCGCGGCCACCGAGAATCGGACGGGGGTAGTCTCAA
GCTGGCCGGCCTGCTCTGGTGCCTGGCCTCGCGCCGCCGTGTATCGCCCCGCCCTGGGCGGCAAGGCTGG
CCCGGTCGGCACCAGTTGCGTGAGCGGAAAGATGGCCGCTTCCCGGCCCTGCTGCAGGGAGCTCAAAATG
GAGGACGCGGCGCTCGGGAGAGCGGGCGGGTGAGTCACCCACACAAAGGAAAAGGGCCTTTCCGTCCTCA
GCCGTCGCTTCATGTGACTCCACGGAGTACCGGGCGCCGTCCAGGCACCTCGATTAGTTCTCGAGCTTTT
GGAGTACGTCGTCTTTAGGTTGGGGGGAGGGGTTTTATGCGATGGAGTTTCCCCACACTGAGTGGGTGGA
GACTGAAGTTAGGCCAGCTTGGCACTTGATGTAATTCTCCTTGGAATTTGCCCTTTTTGAGTTTGGATCT
TGGTTCATTCTCAAGCCTCAGACAGTGGTTCAAAGTTTTTTTCTTCCATTTCAGGTGTCGTGAGAAGGGC
GAATTCGACCCAAGTTTGTACAAAAAAGCAGGCTGGATCCAGGTGCCACCATGGTGAGCGAGCTGATTAA
GGAGAACATGCACATGAAGCTGTACATGGAGGGCACCGTGAACAACCACCACTTCAAGTGCACATCCGAG
GGCGAAGGCAAGCCCTACGAGGGCACCCAGACCATGAGAATCAAGGCGGTCGAGGGCGGCCCTCTCCCCT
TCGCCTTCGACATCCTGGCTACCAGCTTCATGTACGGCAGCAAAACCTTCATCAACCACACCCAGGGCAT
CCCCGACTTCTTTAAGCAGTCCTTCCCCGAGGGCTTCACATGGGAGAGAGTCACCACATACGAAGATGGG
GGCGTGCTGACCGCTACCCAGGACACCAGCCTCCAGGACGGCTGCCTCATCTACAACGTCAAGATCAGAG
GGGTGAACTTCCCATCCAACGGCCCTGTGATGCAGAAGAAAACACTCGGCTGGGAGGCCTCCACCGAGAC
ACTGTACCCCGCTGACGGCGGCCTGGAAGGCAGAGCCGACATGGCCCTGAAGCTCGTGGGCGGGGGCCAC
CTGATCTGCAACCTTAAGACCACATACAGATCCAAGAAACCCGCTAAGAACCTCAAGATGCCCGGCGTCT
ACTATGTGGACAGGAGACTGGAAAGAATCAAGGAGGCCGACAAAGAGACATACGTCGAGCAGCACGAGGT
GGCTGTGGCCAGATACTGCGACCTCCCTAGCAAACTGGGGCACAAACTTAATTGAGAATTCTACCACCCA
GCTTTCTTGTACAAAGTGGTACGTCTCAAGACCAGAGGTCTCTGCTTCTAGTCACAACCATACAACCTAC
TACCTCAAACCATACAACCTACTACCTCAAACCATACAACCTACTACCTCAAACCATACAACCTACTACC
TCACAACCAGAAGAGACCTGTGCTTCACTCCTCAGGTGCAGGCTGCCTATCAGAAGGTGGTGGCTGGTGT
GGCCAATGCCCTGGCTCACAAATACCACTGAGATCTTTTTCCCTCTGCCAAAAATTATGGGGACATCATG
AAGCCCCTTGAGCATCTGACTTCTGGCTAATAAAGGAAATTTATTTTCATTGCAATAGTGTGTTGGAATT
TTTTGTGTCTCTCACTCGGAAGGACATATGGGAGGGCAAATCATTTAAAACATCAGAATGAGTATTTGGT
TTAGAGTTTGGCAACATATGCCCATATGCTGGCTGCCATGAACAAAGGTTGGCTATAAAGAGGTCATCAG
TATATGAAACAGCCCCCTGCTGTCCATTCCTTATTCCATAGAAAAGCCTTGACTTGAGGTTAGATTTTTT
TTATATTTTGTTTTGTGTTATTTTTTTCTTTAACATCCCTAAAATTTTCCTTACATGTTTTACTAGCCAG
ATTTTTCCTCCTCTCCTGACTACTCCCAGTCATAGCTGTCCCTCTTCTCTTATGGAGATCCCGAGCGGTG
CGTTTTTATGCTTGTAGTATTGTATAATGTTTTTAAGATCCAAGCTTCTGACCTCTTCTCTTCCTCCCAC
AGGGCCTCGAGACAATTGCATCGATGGTACCAGTGAAAGTCTGCAATGAATTCGAGTTGGCGCGCCTGTC
ATTCTAAATCTCTCTTTCAGCCTAAAGCTTTTTCCCCGTATCCCCCCAGGTGTCTGCAGGCTCAAAGAGC
AGCGAGAAGCGTTCAGAGGAAAGCGATCCCGTGCCACCTTCCCCGTGCCCGGGCTGTCCCCGCACGCTGC
CGGCTCGGGGATGCGGGGGGAGCGCCGGACCGGAGCGGAGCCCCGGGCGGCTCGCTGCTGCCCCCTAGCG
GGGGAGGGACGTAATTACATCCCTGGGGGCTTTGGGAGGGGGCTGTCCCCGTGAGCTCCCAGGCGCGCCT
GTCATTCTAAATCTCTCTTTCAGCCTAAAGCTTTTTCCCCGTATCCCCCCAGGTGTCTGCAGGCTCAAAG
AGCAGCGAGAAGCGTTCAGAGGAAAGCGATCCCGTGCCACCTTCCCCGTGCCCGGGCTGTCCCCGCACGC
TGCCGGCTCGGGGATGCGGGGGGAGCGCCGGACCGGAGCGGAGCCCCGGGCGGCTCGCTGCTGCCCCCTA
GCGGGGGAGGGACGTAATTACATCCCTGGGGGCTTTGGGGGGGGGCTGTCCCCGTGAGCTCCCAGGCGCG
CCAACTCGGTACCGTATCGATGTCGACGTTAACGCTAGTGATATCAACTTTGTATAGAAAAGTTGGCTCC
GAATTCGCCCTTGACAGCAGAGATCCAGTTTGGTTAATTAATTGGCTCCGGTGCCCGTCAGTGGGCAGAG
CGCACATCGCCCACAGTCCCCGAGAAGTTGTGGGGAGGGGTCGGCAATTGAACCGGTGCCTAGAGAAGGT
GGCGCGGGGTAAACTGGGAAAGTGATGTCGTGTACTGGCTCCGCCTTTTTCCCGAGGGTGGGGGAGAACC
GTATATAAGTGCAGTAGTCGCCGTGAACGTTCTTTTTCGCAACGGGTTTGCCGCCAGAACACAGGTAAGT
GCCGTGTGTGGTTCCCGCGGGCCTGGCCTCTTTACGGGTTATGGCCCTTGCGTGCCTTGAATTACTTCCA
CCTGGCTGCAGTACGTGATTCTTGATCCCGAGCTTCGGGTTGGAAGTGGGTGGGAGAGTTCGAGGCCTTG
CGCTTAAGGAGCCCCTTCGCCTCGTGCTTGAGTTGAGGCCTGGCCTGGGCGCTGGGGCCGCCGCGTGCGA
ATCTGGTGGCACCTTCGCGCCTGTCTCGCTGCTTTCGATAAGTCTCTAGCCATTTAAAATTTTTGATGAC
CTGCTGCGACGCTTTTTTTCTGGCAAGATAGTCTTGTAAATGCGGGCCAAGATCTGCACACTGGTATTTC
GGTTTTTGGGGCCGCGGGCGGCGACGGGGCCCGTGCGTCCCAGCGCACATGTTCGGCGAGGCGGGGCCTG
CGAGCGCGGCCACCGAGAATCGGACGGGGGTAGTCTCAAGCTGGCCGGCCTGCTCTGGTGCCTGGCCTCG
CGCCGCCGTGTATCGCCCCGCCCTGGGCGGCAAGGCTGGCCCGGTCGGCACCAGTTGCGTGAGCGGAAAG
ATGGCCGCTTCCCGGCCCTGCTGCAGGGAGCTCAAAATGGAGGACGCGGCGCTCGGGAGAGCGGGCGGGT
GAGTCACCCACACAAAGGAAAAGGGCCTTTCCGTCCTCAGCCGTCGCTTCATGTGACTCCACGGAGTACC
GGGCGCCGTCCAGGCACCTCGATTAGTTCTCGAGCTTTTGGAGTACGTCGTCTTTAGGTTGGGGGGAGGG
GTTTTATGCGATGGAGTTTCCCCACACTGAGTGGGTGGAGACTGAAGTTAGGCCAGCTTGGCACTTGATG
TAATTCTCCTTGGAATTTGCCCTTTTTGAGTTTGGATCTTGGTTCATTCTCAAGCCTCAGACAGTGGTTC
AAAGTTTTTTTCTTCCATTTCAGGTGTCGTGAGAAGGGCGAATTCGACCCAAGTTTGTACAAAAAAGCAG
GCTCGCCACCATGGTGAGCAAGGGCGAGGAGCTGTTCACCGGGGTGGTGCCCATCCTGGTCGAGCTGGAC
GGCGACGTAAACGGCCACAAGTTCAGCGTGAGGGGCGAGGGCGAGGGCGATGCCACCAACGGCAAGCTGA
CCCTGAAGTTCATCTGCACCACCGGCAAGCTGCCCGTGCCCTGGCCCACCCTCGTGACCACCCTGAGCCA
CGGCGTGCAGTGCTTCGCCCGCTACCCCGACCACATGAAGCAGCACGACTTCTTCAAGTCCGCCATGCCC
GAAGGCTACGTCCAGGAGCGCACCATCTTCTTCAAGGACGACGGCACCTACAAGACCCGCGCCGAGGTGA
AGTTCGAGGGCGACACCCTAGTGAACCGCATCGAGCTGAAGGGCGTCGACTTCAAGGAGGACGGCAACAT
CCTGGGGCACAAGCTGGAGTACAACTTCAACAGCCACAACATCTATATCATGGCCGTCAAGCAGAAGAAC
GGCATCAAGGTGAACTTCAAGATCCGCCACAACGTGGAGGACGGCAGCGTGCAGCTCGCCGACCACTACC
AGCAGAACACCCCCATCGGCGACGGCCCCGTGCTGCTGCCCGACAGCCACTACCTGAGCACCCAGTCCGT
GCTGAGCAAAGACCCCAACGAGAAGCGCGATCACATGGTCCTGCTGGAGTTCCGCACCGCCGCCGGGATC
ACTCTCGGCATGGACGAGCTGTACAAGTAATACCACCCAGCTTTCTTGTACAAAGTGGTACGCGTGAATT
CACTCCTCAGGTGCAGGCTGCCTATCAGAAGGTGGTGGCTGGTGTGGCCAATGCCCTGGCTCACAAATAC
CACTGAGATCTTTTTCCCTCTGCCAAAAATTATGGGGACATCATGAAGCCCCTTGAGCATCTGACTTCTG
GCTAATAAAGGAAATTTATTTTCATTGCAATAGTGTGTTGGAATTTTTTGTGTCTCTCACTCGGAAGGAC
ATATGGGAGGGCAAATCATTTAAAACATCAGAATGAGTATTTGGTTTAGAGTTTGGCAACATATGCCCAT
ATGCTGGCTGCCATGAACAAAGGTTGGCTATAAAGAGGTCATCAGTATATGAAACAGCCCCCTGCTGTCC
ATTCCTTATTCCATAGAAAAGCCTTGACTTGAGGTTAGATTTTTTTTATATTTTGTTTTGTGTTATTTTT
TTCTTTAACATCCCTAAAATTTTCCTTACATGTTTTACTAGCCAGATTTTTCCTCCTCTCCTGACTACTC
CCAGTCATAGCTGTCCCTCTTCTCTTATGGAGATCCCTCGACCTGCAGCCCAAGCTTGGCGTAATCATGG
TCATAGCTGTTTCCTGTGTGAAATTGTTATCCGCTCACAATTCCACACAACATACGAGCCGGAAGCATAA
AGTGTAAAGCCTGGGGTGCCTAATGAGTGAGCTAACTCACATTAATTGCGTTGCGCTCACTGCCCGCTTT
CCAGTCGGGAAACCTGTCGTGCCAGCGGATCGACAGTACTAAGCTTGGTCTAATACCCAATCTCTCGTCT
TATCCAGATGTTTTATACGCCTCTGGCCCGTGTCTCAAAATCTCTGATGTTACATTGCACAAGATAAAAT
AATATCATCATGAACAATAAAACTGTCTGCTTACATAAACAGTAATACAAGGGGTGTTATGAGCCATATT
CAACGGGAAACGTCGAGGCCGCGATTAAATTCCAACATGGATGCTGATTTATATGGGTATAAATGGGCTC
GCGATAATGTCGGGCAATCAGGTGCGACAATCTATCGCTTGTATGGGAAGCCCGATGCGCCAGAGTTGTT
TCTGAAACATGGCAAAGGTAGCGTTGCCAATGATGTTACAGATGAGATGGTCAGACTAAACTGGCTGACG
GAATTTATGCCTCTTCCGACCATCAAGCATTTTATCCGTACTCCTGATGATGCATGGTTACTCACCACTG
CGATCCCCGGAAAAACAGCATTCCAGGTATTAGAAGAATATCCTGATTCAGGTGAAAATATTGTTGATGC
GCTGGCAGTGTTCCTGCGCCGGTTGCATTCGATTCCTGTTTGTAATTGTCCTTTTAACAGCGATCGCGTA
TTTCGTCTCGCTCAGGCGCAATCACGAATGAATAACGGTTTGGTTGATGCGAGTGATTTTGATGACGAGC
GTAATGGCTGGCCTGTTGAACAAGTCTGGAAAGAAATGCATAAACTTTTGCCATTCTCACCGGATTCAGT
CGTCACTCATGGTGATTTCTCACTTGATAACCTTATTTTTGACGAGGGGAAATTAATAGGTTGTATTGAT
GTTGGACGAGTCGGAATCGCAGACCGATACCAGGATCTTGCCATCCTATGGAACTGCCTCGGTGAGTTTT
CTCCTTCATTACAGAAACGGCTTTTTCAAAAATATGGTATTGATAATCCTGATATGAATAAATTGCAGTT
TCATTTGATGCTCGATGAGTTTTTCTAATCAGAATTGGTTAATTGGTTGTAACACTGGCAGAGCATTACG
CTGACTTGACGGGACGGCGCAAGCTCATGACCAAAATCCCTTAACGTGAGTTACGCGTCGTTCCACTGAG
CGTCAGAGGTATCACTAGTATTACAGAGGTAAGTTATAACAGTCGCCTAACCC
Features (pLannotate 1.2.2; 28 found; start..end, strand, type, name):
     87..675     -  rep_origin     ori: high-copy-number ColE1/pMB1/pBR322/pUC origin of replication
    846..1706    -  CDS            AmpR: β-lactamase; bla; confers resistance to ampicillin, carbenicillin, and related antibiotics
   1707..1778    -  promoter       AmpR promoter: bla
   1857..2456    +  CDS            PuroR: puromycin N-acetyltransferase; pac from Streptomyces alboniger; confers resistance to puromycin
   2461..2541    +  CDS            HBB (fragment): HBB_PONPY - Experimental evidence at transcript level: Swiss-Prot protein existence level 2. Involved in oxygen transport from the lung to the various peripheral tissues. From Pongo pygmaeus (Bornean orangutan).
   2612..2667    +  polyA_signal   β-globin poly(A) signal: rabbit β-globin polyadenylation signal (Gil and Proudfoot, 1987)
   3646..3666    +  protein_bind   attB4: mutant version of attB; core recombination site for the Gateway® BP reaction BP Clonase™
   3734..3945    +  promoter       EF-1α core promoter: core promoter for human elongation factor EF-1α
   3946..4884    +  intron         EF-1α intron A: intron upstream of the start codon of human EF-1α
   4911..4931    +  protein_bind   attB1: mutant version of attB; core recombination site for the Gateway® BP reaction BP Clonase™
   4951..5646    +  CDS            mKate2: mKate2 is a basic (constitutively fluorescent) red fluorescent protein published in 2009, derived from Entacmaea quadricolor. It is reported to be a rapidly-maturing monomer with moderate acid sensitivity.
   5666..5690    -  protein_bind   attB2: mutant version of attB; recombination site for the Gateway® BP reaction BP Clonase™
   5834..5908    +  CDS            HBB (fragment): HBB_PONPY - Experimental evidence at transcript level: Swiss-Prot protein existence level 2. Involved in oxygen transport from the lung to the various peripheral tissues. From Pongo pygmaeus (Bornean orangutan).
   5979..6034    +  polyA_signal   β-globin poly(A) signal: rabbit β-globin polyadenylation signal (Gil and Proudfoot, 1987)
   6418..6443    +  misc_feature   SA: splice acceptor site
   7115..7135    +  protein_bind   attB4: mutant version of attB; core recombination site for the Gateway® BP reaction BP Clonase™
   7203..7414    +  promoter       EF-1α core promoter: core promoter for human elongation factor EF-1α
   7415..8353    +  intron         EF-1α intron A: intron upstream of the start codon of human EF-1α
   8380..8400    +  protein_bind   attB1: mutant version of attB; core recombination site for the Gateway® BP reaction BP Clonase™
   8411..9127    +  CDS            EBFP2: EBFP2 is a basic (constitutively fluorescent) blue fluorescent protein published in 2007, derived from Aequorea victoria. It is reported to be a rapidly-maturing monomer with moderate acid sensitivity.
   9135..9159    -  protein_bind   attB2: mutant version of attB; recombination site for the Gateway® BP reaction BP Clonase™
   9163..9243    +  CDS            HBB (fragment): HBB_PONPY - Experimental evidence at transcript level: Swiss-Prot protein existence level 2. Involved in oxygen transport from the lung to the various peripheral tissues. From Pongo pygmaeus (Bornean orangutan).
   9314..9369    +  polyA_signal   β-globin poly(A) signal: rabbit β-globin polyadenylation signal (Gil and Proudfoot, 1987)
   9752..9774    -  protein_bind   lac operator (fragment): The lac repressor binds to the lac operator to inhibit transcription in E. coli. This inhibition can be relieved by adding lactose or isopropyl-β-D-thiogalactopyranoside (IPTG). lac repressor encoded by lacI
   9778..9808    -  promoter       lac promoter: promoter for the E. coli lac operon
   9823..9844    -  protein_bind   CAP binding site: CAP binding activates transcription in the presence of cAMP. E. coli catabolite activator protein
   9857..9896    -  CDS            lacI (fragment): lac repressor; lacI; The lac repressor binds to the lac operator to inhibit transcription in E. coli. This inhibition can be relieved by adding lactose or isopropyl-β-D-thiogalactopyranoside (IPTG).
  10069..10878   +  CDS            KanR: aminoglycoside phosphotransferase; aph(3')-Ia; confers resistance to kanamycin in bacteria or G418 (Geneticin®) in eukaryotes
