>Addgene plasmid #103149 | LSB-hsa-let-7c-5p | addgene full sequence | sequence record 213114 | Addgene NGS Result
GGCTCCGGTGCCCGTCAGTGGGCAGAGCGCACATCGCCCACAGTCCCCGAGAAGTTGTGGGGAGGGGTCG
GCAATTGAACCGGTGCCTAGAGAAGGTGGCGCGGGGTAAACTGGGAAAGTGATGTCGTGTACTGGCTCCG
CCTTTTTCCCGAGGGTGGGGGAGAACCGTATATAAGTGCAGTAGTCGCCGTGAACGTTCTTTTTCGCAAC
GGGTTTGCCGCCAGAACACAGGTAAGTGCCGTGTGTGGTTCCCGCGGGCCTGGCCTCTTTACGGGTTATG
GCCCTTGCGTGCCTTGAATTACTTCCACCTGGCTGCAGTACGTGATTCTTGATCCCGAGCTTCGGGTTGG
AAGTGGGTGGGAGAGTTCGAGGCCTTGCGCTTAAGGAGCCCCTTCGCCTCGTGCTTGAGTTGAGGCCTGG
CCTGGGCGCTGGGGCCGCCGCGTGCGAATCTGGTGGCACCTTCGCGCCTGTCTCGCTGCTTTCGATAAGT
CTCTAGCCATTTAAAATTTTTGATGACCTGCTGCGACGCTTTTTTTCTGGCAAGATAGTCTTGTAAATGC
GGGCCAAGATCTGCACACTGGTATTTCGGTTTTTGGGGCCGCGGGCGGCGACGGGGCCCGTGCGTCCCAG
CGCACATGTTCGGCGAGGCGGGGCCTGCGAGCGCGGCCACCGAGAATCGGACGGGGGTAGTCTCAAGCTG
GCCGGCCTGCTCTGGTGCCTGGCCTCGCGCCGCCGTGTATCGCCCCGCCCTGGGCGGCAAGGCTGGCCCG
GTCGGCACCAGTTGCGTGAGCGGAAAGATGGCCGCTTCCCGGCCCTGCTGCAGGGAGCTCAAAATGGAGG
ACGCGGCGCTCGGGAGAGCGGGCGGGTGAGTCACCCACACAAAGGAAAAGGGCCTTTCCGTCCTCAGCCG
TCGCTTCATGTGACTCCACGGAGTACCGGGCGCCGTCCAGGCACCTCGATTAGTTCTCGAGCTTTTGGAG
TACGTCGTCTTTAGGTTGGGGGGAGGGGTTTTATGCGATGGAGTTTCCCCACACTGAGTGGGTGGAGACT
GAAGTTAGGCCAGCTTGGCACTTGATGTAATTCTCCTTGGAATTTGCCCTTTTTGAGTTTGGATCTTGGT
TCATTCTCAAGCCTCAGACAGTGGTTCAAAGTTTTTTTCTTCCATTTCAGGTGTCGTGAGAAGGGCGAAT
TCGACCCAAGTTTGTACAAAAAAGCAGGCTGGATCCAGGTGCCACCATGGTGAGCGAGCTGATTAAGGAG
AACATGCACATGAAGCTGTACATGGAGGGCACCGTGAACAACCACCACTTCAAGTGCACATCCGAGGGCG
AAGGCAAGCCCTACGAGGGCACCCAGACCATGAGAATCAAGGCGGTCGAGGGCGGCCCTCTCCCCTTCGC
CTTCGACATCCTGGCTACCAGCTTCATGTACGGCAGCAAAACCTTCATCAACCACACCCAGGGCATCCCC
GACTTCTTTAAGCAGTCCTTCCCCGAGGGCTTCACATGGGAGAGAGTCACCACATACGAAGATGGGGGCG
TGCTGACCGCTACCCAGGACACCAGCCTCCAGGACGGCTGCCTCATCTACAACGTCAAGATCAGAGGGGT
GAACTTCCCATCCAACGGCCCTGTGATGCAGAAGAAAACACTCGGCTGGGAGGCCTCCACCGAGACACTG
TACCCCGCTGACGGCGGCCTGGAAGGCAGAGCCGACATGGCCCTGAAGCTCGTGGGCGGGGGCCACCTGA
TCTGCAACCTTAAGACCACATACAGATCCAAGAAACCCGCTAAGAACCTCAAGATGCCCGGCGTCTACTA
TGTGGACAGGAGACTGGAAAGAATCAAGGAGGCCGACAAAGAGACATACGTCGAGCAGCACGAGGTGGCT
GTGGCCAGATACTGCGACCTCCCTAGCAAACTGGGGCACAAACTTAATTGAGAATTCTACCACCCAGCTT
TCTTGTACAAAGTGGTACGTCTCAAGACCAGAGGTCTCTGCTTCTAGTCACAACCATACAACCTACTACC
TCAAACCATACAACCTACTACCTCAAACCATACAACCTACTACCTCAAACCATACAACCTACTACCTCAC
AACCAGAAGAGACCTGTGCTTCACTCCTCAGGTGCAGGCTGCCTATCAGAAGGTGGTGGCTGGTGTGGCC
AATGCCCTGGCTCACAAATACCACTGAGATCTTTTTCCCTCTGCCAAAAATTATGGGGACATCATGAAGC
CCCTTGAGCATCTGACTTCTGGCTAATAAAGGAAATTTATTTTCATTGCAATAGTGTGTTGGAATTTTTT
GTGTCTCTCACTCGGAAGGACATATGGGAGGGCAAATCATTTAAAACATCAGAATGAGTATTTGGTTTAG
AGTTTGGCAACATATGCCCATATGCTGGCTGCCATGAACAAAGGTTGGCTATAAAGAGGTCATCAGTATA
TGAAACAGCCCCCTGCTGTCCATTCCTTATTCCATAGAAAAGCCTTGACTTGAGGTTAGATTTTTTTTAT
ATTTTGTTTTGTGTTATTTTTTTCTTTAACATCCCTAAAATTTTCCTTACATGTTTTACTAGCCAGATTT
TTCCTCCTCTCCTGACTACTCCCAGTCATAGCTGTCCCTCTTCTCTTATGGAGATCCCGAGCGGTGCGTT
TTTATGCTTGTAGTATTGTATAATGTTTTTAAGATCCAAGCTTCTGACCTCTTCTCTTCCTCCCACAGGG
CCTCGAGACAATTGCATCGATGGTACCAGTGAAAGTCTGCAATGAATTCGAGTTGGCGCGCCTGTCATTC
TAAATCTCTCTTTCAGCCTAAAGCTTTTTCCCCGTATCCCCCCAGGTGTCTGCAGGCTCAAAGAGCAGCG
AGAAGCGTTCAGAGGAAAGCGATCCCGTGCCACCTTCCCCGTGCCCGGGCTGTCCCCGCACGCTGCCGGC
TCGGGGATGCGGGGGGAGCGCCGGACCGGAGCGGAGCCCCGGGCGGCTCGCTGCTGCCCCCTAGCGGGGG
AGGGACGTAATTACATCCCTGGGGGCTTTGGGAGGGGGCTGTCCCCGTGAGCTCCCAGGCGCGCCTGTCA
TTCTAAATCTCTCTTTCAGCCTAAAGCTTTTTCCCCGTATCCCCCCAGGTGTCTGCAGGCTCAAAGAGCA
GCGAGAAGCGTTCAGAGGAAAGCGATCCCGTGCCACCTTCCCCGTGCCCGGGCTGTCCCCGCACGCTGCC
GGCTCGGGGATGCGGGGGGAGCGCCGGACCGGAGCGGAGCCCCGGGCGGCTCGCTGCTGCCCCCTAGCGG
GGGAGGGACGTAATTACATCCCTGGGGGCTTTGGGGGGGGGCTGTCCCCGTGAGCTCCCAGGCGCGCCAA
CTCGGTACCGTATCGATGTCGACGTTAACGCTAGTGATATCAACTTTGTATAGAAAAGTTGGCTCCGAAT
TCGCCCTTGACAGCAGAGATCCAGTTTGGTTAATTAATTGGCTCCGGTGCCCGTCAGTGGGCAGAGCGCA
CATCGCCCACAGTCCCCGAGAAGTTGTGGGGAGGGGTCGGCAATTGAACCGGTGCCTAGAGAAGGTGGCG
CGGGGTAAACTGGGAAAGTGATGTCGTGTACTGGCTCCGCCTTTTTCCCGAGGGTGGGGGAGAACCGTAT
ATAAGTGCAGTAGTCGCCGTGAACGTTCTTTTTCGCAACGGGTTTGCCGCCAGAACACAGGTAAGTGCCG
TGTGTGGTTCCCGCGGGCCTGGCCTCTTTACGGGTTATGGCCCTTGCGTGCCTTGAATTACTTCCACCTG
GCTGCAGTACGTGATTCTTGATCCCGAGCTTCGGGTTGGAAGTGGGTGGGAGAGTTCGAGGCCTTGCGCT
TAAGGAGCCCCTTCGCCTCGTGCTTGAGTTGAGGCCTGGCCTGGGCGCTGGGGCCGCCGCGTGCGAATCT
GGTGGCACCTTCGCGCCTGTCTCGCTGCTTTCGATAAGTCTCTAGCCATTTAAAATTTTTGATGACCTGC
TGCGACGCTTTTTTTCTGGCAAGATAGTCTTGTAAATGCGGGCCAAGATCTGCACACTGGTATTTCGGTT
TTTGGGGCCGCGGGCGGCGACGGGGCCCGTGCGTCCCAGCGCACATGTTCGGCGAGGCGGGGCCTGCGAG
CGCGGCCACCGAGAATCGGACGGGGGTAGTCTCAAGCTGGCCGGCCTGCTCTGGTGCCTGGCCTCGCGCC
GCCGTGTATCGCCCCGCCCTGGGCGGCAAGGCTGGCCCGGTCGGCACCAGTTGCGTGAGCGGAAAGATGG
CCGCTTCCCGGCCCTGCTGCAGGGAGCTCAAAATGGAGGACGCGGCGCTCGGGAGAGCGGGCGGGTGAGT
CACCCACACAAAGGAAAAGGGCCTTTCCGTCCTCAGCCGTCGCTTCATGTGACTCCACGGAGTACCGGGC
GCCGTCCAGGCACCTCGATTAGTTCTCGAGCTTTTGGAGTACGTCGTCTTTAGGTTGGGGGGAGGGGTTT
TATGCGATGGAGTTTCCCCACACTGAGTGGGTGGAGACTGAAGTTAGGCCAGCTTGGCACTTGATGTAAT
TCTCCTTGGAATTTGCCCTTTTTGAGTTTGGATCTTGGTTCATTCTCAAGCCTCAGACAGTGGTTCAAAG
TTTTTTTCTTCCATTTCAGGTGTCGTGAGAAGGGCGAATTCGACCCAAGTTTGTACAAAAAAGCAGGCTG
ACCGCCACCATGGTGAGCAAGGGCGAGGAGCTGTTCACCGGGGTGGTGCCCATCCTGGTCGAGCTGGACG
GCGACGTAAACGGCCACAAGTTCAGCGTGAGGGGCGAGGGCGAGGGCGATGCCACCAACGGCAAGCTGAC
CCTGAAGTTCATCTGCACCACCGGCAAGCTGCCCGTGCCCTGGCCCACCCTCGTGACCACCCTGAGCCAC
GGCGTGCAGTGCTTCGCCCGCTACCCCGACCACATGAAGCAGCACGACTTCTTCAAGTCCGCCATGCCCG
AAGGCTACGTCCAGGAGCGCACCATCTTCTTCAAGGACGACGGCACCTACAAGACCCGCGCCGAGGTGAA
GTTCGAGGGCGACACCCTAGTGAACCGCATCGAGCTGAAGGGCGTCGACTTCAAGGAGGACGGCAACATC
CTGGGGCACAAGCTGGAGTACAACTTCAACAGCCACAACATCTATATCATGGCCGTCAAGCAGAAGAACG
GCATCAAGGTGAACTTCAAGATCCGCCACAACGTGGAGGACGGCAGCGTGCAGCTCGCCGACCACTACCA
GCAGAACACCCCCATCGGCGACGGCCCCGTGCTGCTGCCCGACAGCCACTACCTGAGCACCCAGTCCGTG
CTGAGCAAAGACCCCAACGAGAAGCGCGATCACATGGTCCTGCTGGAGTTCCGCACCGCCGCCGGGATCA
CTCTCGGCATGGACGAGCTGTACAAGTAATACCCAGCTTTCTTGTACAAAGTGGTACGCGTGAATTCACT
CCTCAGGTGCAGGCTGCCTATCAGAAGGTGGTGGCTGGTGTGGCCAATGCCCTGGCTCACAAATACCACT
GAGATCTTTTTCCCTCTGCCAAAAATTATGGGGACATCATGAAGCCCCTTGAGCATCTGACTTCTGGCTA
ATAAAGGAAATTTATTTTCATTGCAATAGTGTGTTGGAATTTTTTGTGTCTCTCACTCGGAAGGACATAT
GGGAGGGCAAATCATTTAAAACATCAGAATGAGTATTTGGTTTAGAGTTTGGCAACATATGCCCATATGC
TGGCTGCCATGAACAAAGGTTGGCTATAAAGAGGTCATCAGTATATGAAACAGCCCCCTGCTGTCCATTC
CTTATTCCATAGAAAAGCCTTGACTTGAGGTTAGATTTTTTTTATATTTTGTTTTGTGTTATTTTTTTCT
TTAACATCCCTAAAATTTTCCTTACATGTTTTACTAGCCAGATTTTTCCTCCTCTCCTGACTACTCCCAG
TCATAGCTGTCCCTCTTCTCTTATGGAGATCCCTCGACCTGCAGCCCAAGCTTGGCGTAATCATGGTCAT
AGCTGTTTCCTGTGTGAAATTGTTATCCGCTCACAATTCCACACAACATACGAGCCGGAAGCATAAAGTG
TAAAGCCTGGGGTGCCTAATGAGTGAGCTAACTCACATTAATTGCGTTGCGCTCACTGCCCGCTTTCCAG
TCGGGAAACCTGTCGTGCCAGCGGATCGACAGTACTAAGCTTGGTCTAATACCCAATCTCTCGTCTTATC
CAGATGTTTTATACGCCTCTGGCCCGTGTCTCAAAATCTCTGATGTTACATTGCACAAGATAAAAATATA
TCATCATGAACAATAAAACTGTCTGCTTACATAAACAGTAATACAAGGGGTGTTATGAGCCATATTCAAC
GGGAAACGTCGAGGCCGCGATTAAATTCCAACATGGATGCTGATTTATATGGGTATAAATGGGCTCGCGA
TAATGTCGGGCAATCAGGTGCGACAATCTATCGCTTGTATGGGAAGCCCGATGCGCCAGAGTTGTTTCTG
AAACATGGCAAAGGTAGCGTTGCCAATGATGTTACAGATGAGATGGTCAGACTAAACTGGCTGACGGAAT
TTATGCCTCTTCCGACCATCAAGCATTTTATCCGTACTCCTGATGATGCATGGTTACTCACCACTGCGAT
CCCCGGAAAAACAGCATTCCAGGTATTAGAAGAATATCCTGATTCAGGTGAAAATATTGTTGATGCGCTG
GCAGTGTTCCTGCGCCGGTTGCATTCGATTCCTGTTTGTAATTGTCCTTTTAACAGCGATCGCGTATTTC
GTCTCGCTCAGGCGCAATCACGAATGAATAACGGTTTGGTTGATGCGAGTGATTTTGATGACGAGCGTAA
TGGCTGGCCTGTTGAACAAGTCTGGAAAGAAATGCATAAACTTTTGCCATTCTCACCGGATTCAGTCGTC
ACTCATGGTGATTTCTCACTTGATAACCTTATTTTTGACGAGGGGAAATTAATAGGTTGTATTGATGTTG
GACGAGTCGGAATCGCAGACCGATACCAGGATCTTGCCATCCTATGGAACTGCCTCGGTGAGTTTTCTCC
TTCATTACAGAAACGGCTTTTTCAAAAATATGGTATTGATAATCCTGATATGAATAAATTGCAGTTTCAT
TTGATGCTCGATGAGTTTTTCTAATCAGAATTGGTTAATTGGTTGTAACACTGGCAGAGCATTACGCTGA
CTTGACGGGACGGCGCAAGCTCATGACCAAAATCCCTTAACGTGAGTTACGCGTCGTTCCACTGAGCGTC
AGAGGTATCACTAGTATTACAGAGGTAAGTTATAACAGTCGCCTAACCCAATTGAGGGGATAACGCAGGA
AAGAACATGTGAGCAAAAGGCCAGCAAAAGGCCAGGAACCGTAAAAAGGCCGCGTTGCTGGCGTTTTTCC
ATAGGCTCCGCCCCCCTGACGAGCATCACAAAAATCGACGCTCAAGTCAGAGGTGGCGAAACCCGACAGG
ACTATAAAGATACCAGGCGTTTCCCCCTGGAAGCTCCCTCGTGCGCTCTCCTGTTCCGACCCTGCCGCTT
ACCGGATACCTGTCCGCCTTTCTCCCTTCGGGAAGCGTGGCGCTTTCTCATAGCTCACGCTGTAGGTATC
TCAGTTCGGTGTAGGTCGTTCGCTCCAAGCTGGGCTGTGTGCACGAACCCCCCGTTCAGCCCGACCGCTG
CGCCTTATCCGGTAACTATCGTCTTGAGTCCAACCCGGTAAGACACGACTTATCGCCACTGGCAGCAGCC
ACTGGTAACAGGATTAGCAGAGCGAGGTATGTAGGCGGTGCTACAGAGTTCTTGAAGTGGTGGCCTAACT
ACGGCTACACTAGAAGAACAGTATTTGGTATCTGCGCTCTGCTGAAGCCAGTTACCTTCGGAAAAAGAGT
TGGTAGCTCTTGATCCGGCAAACAAACCACCGCTGGTAGCGGTGGTTTTTTTGTTTGCAAGCAGCAGATT
ACGCGCAGAAAAAAAGGATCTCAAGAAGATCCTTTGATCTTTTCTACGGGGTCTGACGCTCAGTGGAACG
AAAACTCACGTTAAGGGATTTTGGTCATGAGATTATCAAAAAGGATCTTCACCTAGATCCTTTTAAATTA
AAAATGAAGTTTTAAATCAATCTAAAGTATATATGAGTAAACTTGGTCTGACAGTTACCAATGCTTAATC
AGTGAGGCACCTATCTCAGCGATCTGTCTATTTCGTTCATCCATAGTTGCCTGACTCCCCGTCGTGTAGA
TAACTACGATACGGGAGGGCTTACCATCTGGCCCCAGTGCTGCAATGATACCGCGAGAACCACGCTCACC
GGCTCCAGATTTATCAGCAATAAACCAGCCAGCCGGAAGGGCCGAGCGCAGAAGTGGTCCTGCAACTTTA
TCCGCCTCCATCCAGTCTATTAATTGTTGCCGGGAAGCTAGAGTAAGTAGTTCGCCAGTTAATAGTTTGC
GCAACGTTGTTGCCATTGCTACAGGCATCGTGGTGTCACGCTCGTCGTTTGGTATGGCTTCATTCAGCTC
CGGTTCCCAACGATCAAGGCGAGTTACATGATCCCCCATGTTGTGCAAAAAAGCGGTTAGCTCCTTCGGT
CCTCCGATCGTTGTCAGAAGTAAGTTGGCCGCAGTGTTATCACTCATGGTTATGGCAGCACTGCATAATT
CTCTTACTGTCATGCCATCCGTAAGATGCTTTTCTGTGACTGGTGAGTACTCAACCAAGTCATTCTGAGA
ATAGTGTATGCGGCGACCGAGTTGCTCTTGCCCGGCGTCAATACGGGATAATACCGCGCCACATAGCAGA
ACTTTAAAAGTGCTCATCATTGGAAAACGTTCTTCGGGGCGAAAACTCTCAAGGATCTTACCGCTGTTGA
GATCCAGTTCGATGTAACCCACTCGTGCACCCAACTGATCTTCAGCATCTTTTACTTTCACCAGCGTTTC
TGGGTGAGCAAAAACAGGAAGGCAAAATGCCGCAAAAAAGGGAATAAGGGCGACACGGAAATGTTGAATA
CTCATACTCTTCCTTTTTCAATATTATTGAAGCATTTATCAAGGTTATTGTCTCATGAGCGGATACATAT
TTGAATGTACCGAATTTCTCGAGGGCTTGTCGACGACGGCGGTCTCCGTCGTCAGGATCATGAATTCGAC
CGCCTGTCTCAAGGTGCCACCATGACCGAGTACAAGCCCACGGTGCGCCTCGCCACCCGCGACGACGTCC
CCCGGGCCGTACGCACCCTCGCCGCCGCGTTCGCCGACTACCCCGCCACGCGCCACACCGTCGACCCGGA
CCGCCACATCGAGCGGGTCACCGAGCTGCAAGAACTCTTCCTCACGCGCGTCGGGCTCGACATCGGCAAG
GTGTGGGTCGCGGACGACGGCGCCGCGGTGGCGGTCTGGACCACGCCGGAGAGCGTCGAAGCGGGGGCGG
TGTTCGCCGAGATCGGCCCGCGCATGGCCGAGTTGAGCGGTTCCCGGCTGGCCGCGCAGCAACAGATGGA
AGGCCTCCTGGCGCCGCACCGGCCCAAGGAGCCCGCGTGGTTCCTGGCCACCGTCGGCGTCTCGCCCGAC
CACCAGGGCAAGGGTCTGGGCAGCGCCGTCGTGCTCCCCGGAGTGGAGGCGGCCGAGCGCGCCGGGGTGC
CCGCCTTCCTGGAGACATCCGCGCCCCGCAACCTCCCCTTCTACGAGCGGCTCGGCTTCACCGTCACCGC
CGACGTCGAGGTGCCCGAAGGACCGCGCACCTGGTGCATGACCCGCAAGCCCGGTGCCTGAGCTTTGAGA
CTACGCGTGAATTCACTCCTCAGGTGCAGGCTGCCTATCAGAAGGTGGTGGCTGGTGTGGCCAATGCCCT
GGCTCACAAATACCACTGAGATCTTTTTCCCTCTGCCAAAAATTATGGGGACATCATGAAGCCCCTTGAG
CATCTGACTTCTGGCTAATAAAGGAAATTTATTTTCATTGCAATAGTGTGTTGGAATTTTTTGTGTCTCT
CACTCGGAAGGACATATGGGAGGGCAAATCATTTAAAACATCAGAATGAGTATTTGGTTTAGAGTTTGGC
AACATATGCCCATATGCTGGCTGCCATGAACAAAGGTTGGCTATAAAGAGGTCATCAGTATATGAAACAG
CCCCCTGCTGTCCATTCCTTATTCCATAGAAAAGCCTTGACTTGAGGTTAGATTTTTTTTATATTTTGTT
TTGTGTTATTTTTTTCTTTAACATCCCTAAAATTTTCCTTACATGTTTTACTAGCCAGATTTTTCCTCCT
CTCCTGACTACTCCCAGTCATAGCTGTCCCTCTTCTCTTATGGAGATCCCTCGACCTGCAGCCCAAGCTT
GAATTCTCTAGAATTACCCTGTTATCCCTAGGTTTACCGAGCTCTTATTGGTTTTCAAACTTCATTGACT
GTGCCGGCCGGGGCTCCGCTCCGGTCCGGCGCTCCCCCCCCCAAAGCCCCCAGGGATGTAATTACGTCCC
TCCCCCGCTAGGGGGCAGCAGCGAGCCGCCCGGGGCTCCGCTCCGGTCCGGCGCTCCCCCCGCATCCCCG
AGCCGGCAGCGTGCGGGGACAGCCCGGGCACGGGGAAGGTGGCACGGGATCGCTTTCCTCTGAACGCTTC
TCGCTGCTCTTTGAGCCTGCAGACACCTGGGGGGATACGGGGAAAAAGCTAGGCTGAAAGACCGGTTCTT
AGAATGACACGCGCCTGGGAGCTCACGGGGACAGCCCCCCCCCAAAGCCCCCAGGGATGTAATTACGTCC
CTCCCCCGCTAGGGGGCAGCAGCGAGCCGCCCGGGGCTCCGCTCCGGTCCGGCGCTCCCCCCGCATCCCC
GAGCCGGCAGCGTGCGGGGACAGCCCGGGCACGGGGAAGGTGGCACGGGATCGCTTTCCTCTGAACGCTT
CTCGCTGCTCTTTGAGCCTGCAGACACCTGGGGGGATACGGGGAAAAAGCTAACTTCTGAGACGACAACT
TTGTATAGAAAAGTTGGCTCCGAATTCGCCCTTGACAGCAGAGATCCAGTTTGGTTAATTAATT
Features (pLannotate 1.2.2; 28 found; start..end, strand, type, name):
     20..231     +  promoter       EF-1α core promoter: core promoter for human elongation factor EF-1α
    232..1170    +  intron         EF-1α intron A: intron upstream of the start codon of human EF-1α
   1197..1217    +  protein_bind   attB1: mutant version of attB; core recombination site for the Gateway® BP reaction BP Clonase™
   1237..1932    +  CDS            mKate2: mKate2 is a basic (constitutively fluorescent) red fluorescent protein published in 2009, derived from Entacmaea quadricolor. It is reported to be a rapidly-maturing monomer with moderate acid sensitivity.
   1952..1976    -  protein_bind   attB2: mutant version of attB; recombination site for the Gateway® BP reaction BP Clonase™
   2120..2194    +  CDS            HBB (fragment): HBB_PONPY - Experimental evidence at transcript level: Swiss-Prot protein existence level 2. Involved in oxygen transport from the lung to the various peripheral tissues. From Pongo pygmaeus (Bornean orangutan).
   2265..2320    +  polyA_signal   β-globin poly(A) signal: rabbit β-globin polyadenylation signal (Gil and Proudfoot, 1987)
   2704..2729    +  misc_feature   SA: splice acceptor site
   3401..3421    +  protein_bind   attB4: mutant version of attB; core recombination site for the Gateway® BP reaction BP Clonase™
   3489..3700    +  promoter       EF-1α core promoter: core promoter for human elongation factor EF-1α
   3701..4639    +  intron         EF-1α intron A: intron upstream of the start codon of human EF-1α
   4666..4686    +  protein_bind   attB1: mutant version of attB; core recombination site for the Gateway® BP reaction BP Clonase™
   4700..5416    +  CDS            EBFP2: EBFP2 is a basic (constitutively fluorescent) blue fluorescent protein published in 2007, derived from Aequorea victoria. It is reported to be a rapidly-maturing monomer with moderate acid sensitivity.
   5421..5445    -  protein_bind   attB2: mutant version of attB; recombination site for the Gateway® BP reaction BP Clonase™
   5449..5529    +  CDS            HBB (fragment): HBB_PONPY - Experimental evidence at transcript level: Swiss-Prot protein existence level 2. Involved in oxygen transport from the lung to the various peripheral tissues. From Pongo pygmaeus (Bornean orangutan).
   5600..5655    +  polyA_signal   β-globin poly(A) signal: rabbit β-globin polyadenylation signal (Gil and Proudfoot, 1987)
   6038..6060    -  protein_bind   lac operator (fragment): The lac repressor binds to the lac operator to inhibit transcription in E. coli. This inhibition can be relieved by adding lactose or isopropyl-β-D-thiogalactopyranoside (IPTG). lac repressor encoded by lacI
   6064..6094    -  promoter       lac promoter: promoter for the E. coli lac operon
   6109..6130    -  protein_bind   CAP binding site: CAP binding activates transcription in the presence of cAMP. E. coli catabolite activator protein
   6143..6182    -  CDS            lacI (fragment): lac repressor; lacI; The lac repressor binds to the lac operator to inhibit transcription in E. coli. This inhibition can be relieved by adding lactose or isopropyl-β-D-thiogalactopyranoside (IPTG).
   6355..7164    +  CDS            KanR: aminoglycoside phosphotransferase; aph(3')-Ia; confers resistance to kanamycin in bacteria or G418 (Geneticin®) in eukaryotes
   7416..8004    -  rep_origin     ori: high-copy-number ColE1/pMB1/pBR322/pUC origin of replication
   8175..9035    -  CDS            AmpR: β-lactamase; bla; confers resistance to ampicillin, carbenicillin, and related antibiotics
   9036..9107    -  promoter       AmpR promoter: bla
   9192..9791    +  CDS            PuroR: puromycin N-acetyltransferase; pac from Streptomyces alboniger; confers resistance to puromycin
   9806..9886    +  CDS            HBB (fragment): HBB_PONPY - Experimental evidence at transcript level: Swiss-Prot protein existence level 2. Involved in oxygen transport from the lung to the various peripheral tissues. From Pongo pygmaeus (Bornean orangutan).
   9957..10012   +  polyA_signal   β-globin poly(A) signal: rabbit β-globin polyadenylation signal (Gil and Proudfoot, 1987)
  10986..11006   +  protein_bind   attB4: mutant version of attB; core recombination site for the Gateway® BP reaction BP Clonase™
