[The description below was written by a language model from this plasmid's Addgene catalogue record and pLannotate feature annotations shown in this document.]
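Description:
LSB-hsa-let-7c-5p is a mammalian expression, synthetic-biology plasmid of about 11 kb, built on the Low Sensor Backbone (LSB) and designed as a two-colour fluorescent sensor of microRNA activity. It replicates in E. coli from a high-copy ColE1/pUC-type origin and carries both AmpR (β-lactamase) and KanR (aminoglycoside phosphotransferase), with both antibiotics listed for selection. A PuroR coding sequence followed by a rabbit β-globin poly(A) signal is also present for puromycin selection in mammalian cells. No promoter for it is annotated in the feature tables.

The payload consists of two parallel transcription units. Each is driven by the human EF-1α core promoter with its intron A and terminated by a β-globin 3' region and poly(A) signal. The coding sequences are flanked by Gateway attB1/attB2 scars, and attB4 sites lie upstream of the promoters, reflecting a modular assembly history. One unit expresses the red fluorescent protein mKate2, with a target site for human let-7c-5p placed in its 3' UTR. This site is not annotated as a feature, but there is an unannotated gap between attB2 and the β-globin sequence in that unit. The other unit expresses EBFP2 without the target and serves as an internal reference. In cells containing active let-7c-5p, the mKate2 transcript is repressed while EBFP2 is unaffected, so the mKate2-to-EBFP2 ratio reports miRNA activity and normalises for plasmid dose.

The repeated poly(A) elements make the plasmid inherently unstable, and the depositors advise checking multiple clones. The depositor and repository-sequenced records share the same feature set but differ slightly in length. This is consistent with the noted small insertions flanking the puromycin coding region, which are said not to impair selection.
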