Addgene plasmid #103149: LSB-hsa-let-7c-5p
Purpose: Used to sense miRNA activity using fluorescence based tools. hsa-let-7c-5p target in 3' UTR of of mKate. miRNA activity can be measured by the repression of mKate2 relative to EBFP2 fluorescent proteins . Plasmid is inherently unstable; please see Depositor Comments
Depositing lab: Ron Weiss. Depositing organization: Massachusetts Institute of Technology. Publication: A mixed antagonistic/synergistic miRNA repression model enables accurate predictions of multi-input miRNA sensor activity. Gam JJ, Babb J, Weiss R. Nat Commun. 2018 Jun 22;9(1):2430. doi: 10.1038/s41467-018-04575-0. PubMed 29934631.
Backbone
  Vector backbone: Low Sensor Backbone (LSB)
  Vector type: Mammalian Expression, Synthetic Biology
Growth in bacteria
  Bacterial resistance: Ampicillin and Kanamycin, 100 & 50 μg/mL
  Growth temperature: 30°C
  Growth strain: NEB Stable
  Copy number: High Copy
Gene/Insert
  Gene/Insert name: hsa-let-7c-5p target
  Species: H. sapiens (human)
  Entrez Gene: MIRLET7C (a.k.a. LET7C, MIRNLET7C, hsa-let-7c, let-7c)
  Promoter: EF-1a
  Cloning method: Gibson Cloning
Terms and licenses: Academic/Nonprofit Terms; Industry Terms: Not Available to Industry
Depositor comments: Please note that this plasmid is inherently unstable due to a repeating poly A element. We recommend performing a diagnostic digest on multiple colonies upon receipt. The depositors would like to note the presence of several discrepancies between the depositor sequence and physical plasmid sequence. In particular, the sequences upstream and downstream of the puromycin coding region have 10 bp insertions which do not affect the ability to perform puromycin selection. The sequences for those regions within the physical plasmids are as follows: Upstream of Puro: GAATTCGACCGCCTGTCTCAAGGTGCCACC; Downstream of Puro: GCTTTGAGACTACGCGTGAATTCACTCCTC.
How to cite: LSB-hsa-let-7c-5p was a gift from Ron Weiss (Addgene plasmid # 103149)
