>Addgene plasmid #103149 | LSB-hsa-let-7c-5p | depositor partial sequence | sequence record 195348 | hsa-let-7c-5p target
AACCATACAACCTACTACCTCA
