>Addgene plasmid #103149 | LSB-hsa-let-7c-5p | addgene partial sequence | sequence record 213116 | mKate2-F 5'-ACCCGCTAAGAACCTCAAGA-3'
GAGGCCGACAAAGAGACATACGTCGAGCAGCACGAGGTGGCTGTGGCCAGATACTGCGACCTCCCTAGCA
AACTGGGGCACAAACTTAATTGAGAATTCTACCACCCAGCTTTCTTGTACAAAGTGGTACGTCTCAAGAC
CAGAGGTCTCTGCTTCTAGTCACAACCATACAACCTACTACCTCAAACCATACAACCTACTACCTCAAAC
CATACAACCTACTACCTCAAACCATACAACCTACTACCTCACAACCAGAAGAGACCTGTGCTTCACTCCT
CAGGTGCAGGCTGCCTATCAGAAGGTGGTGGCTGGTGTGGCCAATGCCCTGGCTCACAAATACCACTGAG
ATCTTTTTCCCTCTGCCAAAAATTATGGGGACATCATGAAGCCCCTTGAGCATCTGACTTCTGGCTAATA
AAGGAAATTTATTTTCATTGCAATAGTGTGTTGGAATTTTTTGTGTCTCTCACTCGGAAGGACATATGGG
AGGGCAAATCATTTAAAACATCAGAATGAGTATTTGGTTTAGAGTTTGGCAACATATGCCCATATGCTGG
CTGCCATGAACAAAGGTTGGCTATAAAGAGGTCATCAGTATATGAAACAGCCCCCTGCTGTCCATTCCTT
ATTCCATAGAAAAGCCTTGACTTGAGGTTAGA
